Addgene plasmid #154541: pEPYC0CM0209
Purpose: Phytobricks Level 0 part
Depositing lab: Nicola Patron. Depositing organization: Earlham Institute. Publication: Rational design of minimal synthetic promoters for plants. Cai YM, Kallam K, Tidd H, Gendarini G, Salzman A, Patron NJ. Nucleic Acids Res. 2020 Aug 28. pii: 5897334. doi: 10.1093/nar/gkaa682. PubMed 32856047.
Backbone
  Vector backbone: pUAP1
  Vector type: Synthetic Biology
Growth in bacteria
  Bacterial resistance: Chloramphenicol, 25 μg/mL
  Growth temperature: 37°C
  Growth strain: NEB Stable
  Copy number: High Copy
Gene/Insert
  Gene/Insert name: MinSyn_039
  Species: Synthetic
  Cloning method: Restriction Enzyme; 5′ cloning site BpiI (destroyed during cloning); 3′ cloning site BpiI (destroyed during cloning)
Terms and licenses: Academic/Nonprofit Terms; Industry Terms: Not Available to Industry
Depositor comments: Please visit https://www.biorxiv.org/content/10.1101/2020.05.14.095406v1 for bioRxiv preprint.
How to cite: pEPYC0CM0209 was a gift from Nicola Patron (Addgene plasmid # 154541 ; http://n2t.net/addgene:154541 ; RRID:Addgene_154541)
