[The description below was written by a language model from this plasmid's Addgene catalogue record and pLannotate feature annotations shown in this document.]
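Description:
pEPYC0CM0209 is a small (about 2.3 kb) synthetic-biology plasmid that stores a single Phytobrick Level 0 standard part in the pUAP1 universal acceptor backbone. It is a bacterial cloning and storage vector rather than an expression construct. It replicates in E. coli from a high-copy ColE1/pUC-type origin and is selected with chloramphenicol through a cat (chloramphenicol acetyltransferase) gene, which is driven by its native cat promoter and followed by the phage lambda t0 terminator. Two further bacterial terminators, a putative terminator and a his operon terminator, lie on either side of the unannotated region between the resistance cassette and the origin. They presumably insulate the cloning site from read-through transcription.

The insert is MinSyn_039, a fully synthetic sequence deposited with work on the rational design of minimal synthetic promoters for plants. It is therefore most likely one member of a series of designed minimal plant promoters. The record does not describe its composition, its cis-regulatory elements or its expression strength, and the automated annotation detects no feature within the insert itself. The part was cloned using BpiI, a Type IIS enzyme, and both BpiI sites were destroyed in the process, as is usual for domestication into a universal acceptor. In the Phytobrick/Golden Gate system, a Level 0 part of this kind is typically released with defined overhangs by a second Type IIS enzyme and assembled in one pot with coding sequences, terminators and other parts into plant transcription units. The specific fusion overhangs are not stated here.
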