Features (pLannotate 1.2.2; 6 found; start..end, strand, type, name):
    268..365     -  promoter       cat promoter: promoter of the E. coli cat gene encoding chloramphenicol acetyltransferase
    451..494     -  terminator     bacterial terminator: putative bacterial transcription terminator
    776..833     +  terminator     his operon terminator: This putative transcriptin terminator from the E. coli his operon has a 2-bp deletion introduced during synthesis. Its efficiency has not been determined.
   1028..1616    -  rep_origin     ori: high-copy-number ColE1/pMB1/pBR322/pUC origin of replication
   1799..1893    -  terminator     lambda t0 terminator: transcription terminator from phage lambda
   1917..267     -  CDS            cat (across the origin): CAT_ECOLX - Experimental evidence at protein level: Swiss-Prot protein existence level 1. This enzyme is an effector of chloramphenicol resistance in bacteria. From Escherichia coli. This protein is used as a marker in many commonly used cloning vectors, such as pACYC184.
>Addgene plasmid #154541 | pEPYC0CM0209 | depositor full sequence | sequence record 299413 | pEPYC0CM0209 sequence 2306 bps
GTGAACACTATCCCATATCACCAGCTCACCGTCTTTCATTGCCATACGAAATTCCGGATGAGCATTCATC
AGGCGGGCAAGAATGTGAATAAAGGCCGGATAAAACTTGTGCTTATTTTTCTTTACGGTCTTTAAAAAGG
CCGTAATATCCAGCTGAACGGTCTGGTTATAGGTACATTGAGCAACTGACTGAAATGCCTCAAAATGTTC
TTTACGATGCCATTGGGATATATCAACGGTGGTATATCCAGTGATTTTTTTCTCCATTTTAGCTTCCTTA
GCTCCTGAAAATCTCGATAACTCAAAAAATACGCCCGGTAGTGATCTTATTTCATTATGGTGAAAGTTGG
AACCTCTTACGTGCCCGATCAACTCGAGTGCCACCTGACGTCTAAGAAACCATTATTATCATGACATTAA
CCTATAAAAATAGGCGTATCACGAGGCAGAATTTCAGATAAAAAAAATCCTTAGCTTTCGCTAAGGATGA
TTTCTGGAATTCGGTCTCAGGAGGGAGGCGTGTCGTTTTAGTGAGGTATCGTCCTTTGAAGATAAGATAA
TAATGTTGAAGATAAGAGTGGGAGCCACCACTAAAACATTGCTTTGTCAAAAGCTAAAAAAGATGATGCC
CGACAGCCAGACGAAGGAAATGACGTAAGCCATGACGTCTAATCCCACAAGTACTGTTGGACTCTGAAGA
AGATACCTATATAAGGTTTTGCTATTCATTGAAAGCAGTAGTGACTGATTTGTATATATACTCGAGACCC
TGCAGTCCGGCAAAAAAGGGCAAGGTGTCACCACCCTGCCCTTTTTCTTTAAAACCGAAAAGATTACTTC
GCGTTATGCAGGCTTCCTCGCTCACTGACTCGCTGCGCTCGGTCGTTCGGCTGCGGCGAGCGGTATCAGC
TCACTCAAAGGCGGTAATACGGTTATCCACAGAATCAGGGGATAACGCAGGAAAGAACATGTGAGCAAAA
GGCCAGCAAAAGGCCAGGAACCGTAAAAAGGCCGCGTTGCTGGCGTTTTTCCACAGGCTCCGCCCCCCTG
ACGAGCATCACAAAAATCGACGCTCAAGTCAGAGGTGGCGAAACCCGACAGGACTATAAAGATACCAGGC
GTTTCCCCCTGGAAGCTCCCTCGTGCGCTCTCCTGTTCCGACCCTGCCGCTTACCGGATACCTGTCCGCC
TTTCTCCCTTCGGGAAGCGTGGCGCTTTCTCATAGCTCACGCTGTAGGTATCTCAGTTCGGTGTAGGTCG
TTCGCTCCAAGCTGGGCTGTGTGCACGAACCCCCCGTTCAGCCCGACCGCTGCGCCTTATCCGGTAACTA
TCGTCTTGAGTCCAACCCGGTAAGACACGACTTATCGCCACTGGCAGCAGCCACTGGTAACAGGATTAGC
AGAGCGAGGTATGTAGGCGGTGCTACAGAGTTCTTGAAGTGGTGGCCTAACTACGGCTACACTAGAAGAA
CAGTATTTGGTATCTGCGCTCTGCTGAAGCCAGTTACCTTCGGAAAAAGAGTTGGTAGCTCTTGATCCGG
CAAACAAACCACCGCTGGTAGCGGTGGTTTTTTTGTTTGCAAGCAGCAGATTACGCGCAGAAAAAAAGGA
TCTCAAGAAGATCCTTTGATCTTTTCTACGGGGTCTGACGCTCAGTGGAACGAAAACTCACGTTAAGGGA
TTTTGGTCATGAGATTATCAAAAAGGATCTTCACCTAGATCCTTTTAAATTAAAAATGAAGTTTTAAATC
AATCTAAAGTATATATGAGTAAACTTGGTCTGACAGCTCGAGGCTTGGATTCTCACCAATAAAAAACGCC
CGGCGGCAACCGAGCGTTCTGAACAAATCCAGATGGAGTTCTGAGGTCATTACTGGATCTATCAACAGGA
GTCCAAGCGAGCTCGATATCAAATTACGCCCCGCCCTGCCACTCATCGCAGTACTGTTGTAATTCATTAA
GCATTCTGCCGACATGGAAGCCATCACAAACGGCATGATGAACCTGAATCGCCAGCGGCATCAGCACCTT
GTCGCCTTGCGTATAATATTTGCCCATGGTGAAAACGGGGGCGAAGAAGTTGTCCATATTGGCCACGTTT
AAATCAAAACTGGTGAAACTCACCCAGGGATTGGCTGAGACGAAAAACATATTCTCAATAAACCCTTTAG
GGAAATAGGCCAGGTTTTCACCGTAACACGCCACATCTTGCGAATATATGTGTAGAAACTGCCGGAAATC
GTCGTGGTATTCACTCCAGAGCGATGAAAACGTTTCAGTTTGCTCATGGAAAACGGTGTAACAAGG
